Addgene plasmid #209440: pLVX-H3.3-G34R-FLAG-BFP
Purpose: Lentiviral packagable plasmid expressing FLAGGED human histone mutant H3.3-G34R with BFP
Depositing lab: Maria Castro. Depositing organization: University of Michigan.
Backbone
  Vector backbone: pLVX
  Vector type: Mammalian Expression
Growth in bacteria
  Bacterial resistance: Ampicillin, 100 μg/mL
  Growth temperature: 37°C
  Growth strain: NEB Stable
  Copy number: High Copy
Gene/Insert
  Gene/Insert name: H3.3-G34R
  gRNA/shRNA sequence: Unspecified
  Species: H. sapiens (human)
  Mutation: G34R
  Cloning method: Restriction Enzyme; 5′ cloning site Unknown (unknown if destroyed)
Resource information
  A portion of this plasmid was derived from a plasmid made by: cDNA vector
Terms and licenses: Academic/Nonprofit Terms; Industry Terms: Not Available to Industry
How to cite: pLVX-H3.3-G34R-FLAG-BFP was a gift from Maria Castro (Addgene plasmid # 209440 ; http://n2t.net/addgene:209440 ; RRID:Addgene_209440)
