[The description below was written by a language model from this plasmid's Addgene catalogue record and pLannotate feature annotations shown in this document.]
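Description:
pLVX-H3.3-G34R-FLAG-BFP is an HIV-1-based lentiviral transfer plasmid built on the pLVX backbone for expressing a FLAG-tagged human histone H3.3 carrying the G34R substitution together with a blue fluorescent reporter in mammalian cells. It is propagated in E. coli through a high-copy ColE1/pUC-type origin and selected with ampicillin via the β-lactamase gene; the record lists a recombination-deficient growth strain, which suits plasmids with repeated LTR sequences.

The region packaged into virus is bounded by HIV-1 LTR sequences and includes the Ψ packaging signal with a gag fragment, the Rev response element for Rev-dependent nuclear export of the genomic RNA, and the cPPT/CTS element, which aids nuclear import of the viral genome. Within this, the CMV enhancer/promoter drives a bicistronic transcript. A FLAG epitope lies just upstream of the H3.3 coding sequence, indicating an N-terminal tag. The annotation tool matched the histone to the Drosophila His3.3A entry, reflecting the high conservation of H3.3, while the catalogue lists the insert as human. An EMCV IRES follows and permits translation of EBFP2 from the same mRNA, so blue fluorescence marks expressing cells. An annotated SV40 poly(A) signal sits after EBFP2, inside the viral genome. A separate mouse PGK promoter drives puromycin N-acetyltransferase for drug selection of transduced cells, and a WPRE downstream enhances transcript expression.

The stated purpose is lentiviral delivery of the H3.3-G34R mutant, allowing transduced cells to be selected with puromycin, tracked or sorted by BFP, and the mutant histone detected or immunoprecipitated through its FLAG tag.
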