Features (pLannotate 1.2.2; 30 found; start..end, strand, type, name):
    377..634     +  LTR            5' LTR (truncated): truncated 5' long terminal repeat (LTR) from HIV-1
    681..806     +  misc_feature   HIV-1 Ψ: packaging signal of human immunodeficiency virus type 1
    790..1128    +  CDS            HIV-1 gag (fragment): gag protein from human immunodeficiency virus 1; gag
   1303..1536    +  misc_feature   RRE: The Rev response element (RRE) of HIV-1 allows for Rev-dependent mRNA export from the nucleus to the cytoplasm.
   1913..2013    +  CDS            Rev (fragment): human immunodeficiency virus 1 (HIV-1) Rev protein; rev; enhances nuclear export of unspliced and incompletely spliced viral mRNAs
   2028..2143    +  misc_feature   cPPT/CTS: central polypurine tract and central termination sequence of HIV-1 (lacking the first T)
   2201..2504    +  enhancer       CMV enhancer: human cytomegalovirus immediate early enhancer
   2505..2708    +  promoter       CMV promoter: human cytomegalovirus (CMV) immediate early promoter
   2731..2762    +  misc_feature   MCS (fragment): multiple cloning site
   2819..2839    +  CDS            FLAG (fragment): FLAG® epitope tag, followed by an enterokinase cleavage site
   2852..3256    +  CDS            His3.3A: H33A_DROME - Experimental evidence at protein level: Swiss-Prot protein existence level 1. Variant histone H3 which replaces conventional H3 in a wide range of nucleosomes in active genes and is specifically enriched in modifications associated with active chromatin. Constitutes the predominant form of histone H3 in non-dividing cells and is incorporated into chromatin independently of DNA synthesis. Deposited at sites of nucleosomal displacement throughout transcribed genes, suggesting that it represents an epigenetic imprint of transcriptionally active chromatin. Nucleosomes wrap and compact
   3273..3304    +  misc_feature   MCS (fragment): multiple cloning site
   3331..3891    +  misc_feature   IRES: internal ribosome entry site (IRES) of the encephalomyocarditis virus (EMCV)
   3894..4613    +  CDS            EBFP2: enhanced blue variant of GFP (Ai et al., 2007) mammalian codon-optimized
   4629..4712    +  CDS            large T antigen (fragment): large T antigen from SV40 (simian virus 40)
   4735..4856    +  polyA_signal   SV40 poly(A) signal: SV40 polyadenylation signal
   4909..5408    +  promoter       PGK promoter: mouse phosphoglycerate kinase 1 promoter
   5429..6028    +  CDS            PuroR: puromycin N-acetyltransferase; pac from Streptomyces alboniger; confers resistance to puromycin
   6042..6630    +  misc_feature   WPRE: woodchuck hepatitis virus posttranscriptional regulatory element
   6647..7165    +  CDS            nef (fragment): NEF_HV1BR - Experimental evidence at protein level: Swiss-Prot protein existence level 1. Extracellular Nef protein targets CD4(+) T-lymphocytes for apoptosis by interacting with CXCR4 surface receptors (PubMed:14990729). From Human immunodeficiency virus type 1 group M subtype B (isolate BRU/LAI) (HIV-1).
   7213..7470    +  LTR            5' LTR (truncated): truncated 5' long terminal repeat (LTR) from HIV-1
   7623..7639    -  protein_bind   lac operator: The lac repressor binds to the lac operator to inhibit transcription in E. coli. This inhibition can be relieved by adding lactose or isopropyl-β-D-thiogalactopyranoside (IPTG). lac repressor encoded by lacI
   7647..7677    -  promoter       lac promoter: promoter for the E. coli lac operon
   7692..7713    -  protein_bind   CAP binding site: CAP binding activates transcription in the presence of cAMP. E. coli catabolite activator protein
   7726..7818    -  CDS            lacI (fragment): lac repressor; lacI; The lac repressor binds to the lac operator to inhibit transcription in E. coli. This inhibition can be relieved by adding lactose or isopropyl-β-D-thiogalactopyranoside (IPTG).
   8001..8589    -  rep_origin     ori: high-copy-number ColE1/pMB1/pBR322/pUC origin of replication
   8760..9620    -  CDS            AmpR: β-lactamase; bla; confers resistance to ampicillin, carbenicillin, and related antibiotics
   9621..9725    -  promoter       AmpR promoter: bla
   9773..9907    +  polyA_signal   SV40 poly(A) signal: SV40 polyadenylation signal
  10074..329     +  CDS            nef (fragment) (across the origin): NEF_HV1BR - Experimental evidence at protein level: Swiss-Prot protein existence level 1. Extracellular Nef protein targets CD4(+) T-lymphocytes for apoptosis by interacting with CXCR4 surface receptors (PubMed:14990729). From Human immunodeficiency virus type 1 group M subtype B (isolate BRU/LAI) (HIV-1).
>Addgene plasmid #209440 | pLVX-H3.3-G34R-FLAG-BFP | addgene full sequence | sequence record 415312 | Addgene NGS Result
TGGAAGGGCTAATTCACTCCCAAAGAAGACAAGATATCCTTGATCTGTGGATCTACCACACACAAGGCTA
CTTCCCTGATTAGCAGAACTACACACCAGGGCCAGGGGTCAGATATCCACTGACCTTTGGATGGTGCTAC
AAGCTAGTACCAGTTGAGCCAGATAAGGTAGAAGAGGCCAATAAAGGAGAGAACACCAGCTTGTTACACC
CTGTGAGCCTGCATGGGATGGATGACCCGGAGAGAGAAGTGTTAGAGTGGAGGTTTGACAGCCGCCTAGC
ATTTCATCACGTGGCCCGAGAGCTGCATCCGGAGTACTTCAAGAACTGCTGATATCGAGCTTGCTACAAG
GGACTTTCCGCTGGGGACTTTCCAGGGAGGCGTGGCCTGGGCGGGACTGGGGAGTGGCGAGCCCTCAGAT
CCTGCATATAAGCAGCTGCTTTTTGCCTGTACTGGGTCTCTCTGGTTAGACCAGATCTGAGCCTGGGAGC
TCTCTGGCTAACTAGGGAACCCACTGCTTAAGCCTCAATAAAGCTTGCCTTGAGTGCTTCAAGTAGTGTG
TGCCCGTCTGTTGTGTGACTCTGGTAACTAGAGATCCCTCAGACCCTTTTAGTCAGTGTGGAAAATCTCT
AGCAGTGGCGCCCGAACAGGGACTTGAAAGCGAAAGGGAAACCAGAGGAGCTCTCTCGACGCAGGACTCG
GCTTGCTGAAGCGCGCACGGCAAGAGGCGAGGGGCGGCGACTGGTGAGTACGCCAAAAATTTTGACTAGC
GGAGGCTAGAAGGAGAGAGATGGGTGCGAGAGCGTCAGTATTAAGCGGGGGAGAATTAGATCGCGATGGG
AAAAAATTCGGTTAAGGCCAGGGGGAAAGAAAAAATATAAATTAAAACATATAGTATGGGCAAGCAGGGA
GCTAGAACGATTCGCAGTTAATCCTGGCCTGTTAGAAACATCAGAAGGCTGTAGACAAATACTGGGACAG
CTACAACCATCCCTTCAGACAGGATCAGAAGAACTTAGATCATTATATAATACAGTAGCAACCCTCTATT
GTGTGCATCAAAGGATAGAGATAAAAGACACCAAGGAAGCTTTAGACAAGATAGAGGAAGAGCAAAACAA
AAGTAAGACCACCGCACAGCAAGCGGCCGGCCGCTGATCTTCAGACCTGGAGGAGGAGATATGAGGGACA
ATTGGAGAAGTGAATTATATAAATATAAAGTAGTAAAAATTGAACCATTAGGAGTAGCACCCACCAAGGC
AAAGAGAAGAGTGGTGCAGAGAGAAAAAAGAGCAGTGGGAATAGGAGCTTTGTTCCTTGGGTTCTTGGGA
GCAGCAGGAAGCACTATGGGCGCAGCGTCAATGACGCTGACGGTACAGGCCAGACAATTATTGTCTGGTA
TAGTGCAGCAGCAGAACAATTTGCTGAGGGCTATTGAGGCGCAACAGCATCTGTTGCAACTCACAGTCTG
GGGCATCAAGCAGCTCCAGGCAAGAATCCTGGCTGTGGAAAGATACCTAAAGGATCAACAGCTCCTGGGG
ATTTGGGGTTGCTCTGGAAAACTCATTTGCACCACTGCTGTGCCTTGGAATGCTAGTTGGAGTAATAAAT
CTCTGGAACAGATTTGGAATCACACGACCTGGATGGAGTGGGACAGAGAAATTAACAATTACACAAGCTT
AATACACTCCTTAATTGAAGAATCGCAAAACCAGCAAGAAAAGAATGAACAAGAATTATTGGAATTAGAT
AAATGGGCAAGTTTGTGGAATTGGTTTAACATAACAAATTGGCTGTGGTATATAAAATTATTCATAATGA
TAGTAGGAGGCTTGGTAGGTTTAAGAATAGTTTTTGCTGTACTTTCTATAGTGAATAGAGTTAGGCAGGG
ATATTCACCATTATCGTTTCAGACCCACCTCCCAACCCCGAGGGGACCCGACAGGCCCGAAGGAATAGAA
GAAGAAGGTGGAGAGAGAGACAGAGACAGATCCATTCGATTAGTGAACGGATCTCGACGGTATCGCCTTT
AAAAGAAAAGGGGGGATTGGGGGGTACAGTGCAGGGGAAAGAATAGTAGACATAATAGCAACAGACATAC
AAACTAAAGAATTACAAAAACAAATTACAAAAATTCAAAATTTTCGGGTTTATTACAGGGACAGCAGAGA
TCCAGTTTATCGATAAGCTTGGGAGTTCCGCGTTACATAACTTACGGTAAATGGCCCGCCTGGCTGACCG
CCCAACGACCCCCGCCCATTGACGTCAATAATGACGTATGTTCCCATAGTAACGCCAATAGGGACTTTCC
ATTGACGTCAATGGGTGGAGTATTTACGGTAAACTGCCCACTTGGCAGTACATCAAGTGTATCATATGCC
AAGTACGCCCCCTATTGACGTCAATGACGGTAAATGGCCCGCCTGGCATTATGCCCAGTACATGACCTTA
TGGGACTTTCCTACTTGGCAGTACATCTACGTATTAGTCATCGCTATTACCATGGTGATGCGGTTTTGGC
AGTACATCAATGGGCGTGGATAGCGGTTTGACTCACGGGGATTTCCAAGTCTCCACCCCATTGACGTCAA
TGGGAGTTTGTTTTGGCACCAAAATCAACGGGACTTTCCAAAATGTCGTAACAACTCCGCCCCATTGACG
CAAATGGGCGGTAGGCGTGTACGGTGGGAGGTCTATATAAGCAGAGCTGGTTTAGTGAACCGTCAGATCC
GCTAGCGCTACCGGACTCAGATCTCGAGCTCACCATGACTAGTGACTACAAGGACCACGACGGTGACTAC
AAGGACCACGACATCGACTACAAGGACGACGACGACAAGACCGGTACTAGTGCTCGTACAAAGCAGACTG
CCCGCAAATCGACCGGTGGTAAAGCACCCAGGAAGCAACTGGCTACAAAAGCCGCTCGCAAGAGTGCGCC
CTCTACTGGAAGGGTGAAGAAACCTCATCGTTACAGGCCTGGTACTGTGGCGCTCCGTGAAATTAGACGT
TATCAGAAGTCCACTGAACTTCTGATTCGCAAACTTCCCTTCCAGCGTCTGGTGCGAGAAATTGCTCAGG
ACTTTAAAACAGATCTGCGCTTCCAGAGCGCAGCTATCGGTGCTTTGCAGGAGGCAAGTGAGGCCTATCT
GGTTGGCCTTTTTGAAGACACCAACCTGTGTGCTATCCATGCCAAACGTGTAACAATTATGCCAAAAGAC
ATCCAGCTAGCACGCCGCATACGTGGAGAACGTGCTTAAGGATCCCGGATCCCTGCAGTCGACGGTACCG
CGGGCCCGGGATCCCAATTGCTCGAGCGGGATCAATTCCGCCCCCCCCCTAACGTTACTGGCCGAAGCCG
CTTGGAATAAGGCCGGTGTGCGTTTGTCTATATGTTATTTTCCACCATATTGCCGTCTTTTGGCAATGTG
AGGGCCCGGAAACCTGGCCCTGTCTTCTTGACGAGCATTCCTAGGGGTCTTTCCCCTCTCGCCAAAGGAA
TGCAAGGTCTGTTGAATGTCGTGAAGGAAGCAGTTCCTCTGGAAGCTTCTTGAAGACAAACAACGTCTGT
AGCGACCCTTTGCAGGCAGCGGAACCCCCCACCTGGCGACAGGTGCCTCTGCGGCCAAAAGCCACGTGTA
TAAGATACACCTGCAAAGGCGGCACAACCCCAGTGCCACGTTGTGAGTTGGATAGTTGTGGAAAGAGTCA
AATGGCTCTCCTCAAGCGTATTCAACAAGGGGCTGAAGGATGCCCAGAAGGTACCCCATTGTATGGGATC
TGATCTGGGGCCTCGGTGCACATGCTTTACATGTGTTTAGTCGAGGTTAAAAAAACGTCTAGGCCCCCCG
AACCACGGGGACGTGGTTTTCCTTTGAAAAACACGATAATACCATGGTGAGCAAGGGCGAGGAGCTGTTC
ACCGGGGTGGTGCCCATCCTGGTCGAGCTGGACGGCGACGTAAACGGCCACAAGTTCAGCGTGAGGGGCG
AGGGCGAGGGCGATGCCACCAACGGCAAGCTGACCCTGAAGTTCATCTGCACCACCGGCAAGCTGCCCGT
GCCCTGGCCCACCCTCGTGACCACCCTGAGCCACGGCGTGCAGTGCTTCGCCCGCTACCCCGACCACATG
AAGCAGCACGACTTCTTCAAGTCCGCCATGCCCGAAGGCTACGTCCAGGAGCGCACCATCTTCTTCAAGG
ACGACGGCACCTACAAGACCCGCGCCGAGGTGAAGTTCGAGGGCGACACCCTGGTGAACCGCATCGAGCT
GAAGGGCGTCGACTTCAAGGAGGACGGCAACATCCTGGGGCACAAGCTGGAGTACAACTTCAACAGCCAC
AACATCTATATCATGGCCGTCAAGCAGAAGAACGGCATCAAGGTGAACTTCAAGATCCGCCACAACGTGG
AGGACGGCAGCGTGCAGCTCGCCGACCACTACCAGCAGAACACCCCCATCGGCGACGGCCCCGTGCTGCT
GCCCGACAGCCACTACCTGAGCACCCAGTCCGTGCTGAGCAAAGACCCCAACGAGAAGCGCGATCACATG
GTCCTGCTGGAGTTCCGCACCGCCGCCGGGATCACTCTCGGCATGGACGAGCTGTACAAGTAAGCGGCCG
CGACTCTAGATCATAATCAGCCATACCACATTTGTAGAGGTTTTACTTGCTTTAAAAAACCTCCCACACC
TCCCCCTGAACCTGAAACATAAAATGAATGCAATTGTTGTTGTTAACTTGTTTATTGCAGCTTATAATGG
TTACAAATAAAGCAATAGCATCACAAATTTCACAAATAAAGCATTTTTTTCACTGCATTCTAGTTGTGGT
TTGTCCAAACTCATCAATGTATCTTAAGGCGTAAATTGTAAGCGTTAATGGGATCCCGCGACTCTAGATA
ATTCTACCGGGTAGGGGAGGCGCTTTTCCCAAGGCAGTCTGGAGCATGCGCTTTAGCAGCCCCGCTGGGC
ACTTGGCGCTACACAAGTGGCCTCTGGCCTCGCACACATTCCACATCCACCGGTAGGCGCCAACCGGCTC
CGTTCTTTGGTGGCCCCTTCGCGCCACCTTCTACTCCTCCCCTAGTCAGGAAGTTCCCCCCCGCCCCGCA
GCTCGCGTCGTGCAGGACGTGACAAATGGAAGTAGCACGTCTCACTAGTCTCGTGCAGATGGACAGCACC
GCTGAGCAATGGAAGCGGGTAGGCCTTTGGGGCAGCGGCCAATAGCAGCTTTGCTCCTTCGCTTTCTGGG
CTCAGAGGCTGGGAAGGGGTGGGTCCGGGGGCGGGCTCAGGGGCGGGCTCAGGGGCGGGGCGGGCGCCCG
AAGGTCCTCCGGAGGCCCGGCATTCTGCACGCTTCAAAAGCGCACGTCTGCCGCGCTGTTCTCCTCTTCC
TCATCTCCGGGCCTTTCGACCTGCAGCCCAAGCTTACCATGACCGAGTACAAGCCCACGGTGCGCCTCGC
CACCCGCGACGACGTCCCCAGGGCCGTACGCACCCTCGCCGCCGCGTTCGCCGACTACCCCGCCACGCGC
CACACCGTCGATCCGGACCGCCACATCGAGCGGGTCACCGAGCTGCAAGAACTCTTCCTCACGCGCGTCG
GGCTCGACATCGGCAAGGTGTGGGTCGCGGACGACGGCGCCGCGGTGGCGGTCTGGACCACGCCGGAGAG
CGTCGAAGCGGGGGCGGTGTTCGCCGAGATCGGCCCGCGCATGGCCGAGTTGAGCGGTTCCCGGCTGGCC
GCGCAGCAACAGATGGAAGGCCTCCTGGCGCCGCACCGGCCCAAGGAGCCCGCGTGGTTCCTGGCCACCG
TCGGCGTCTCGCCCGACCACCAGGGCAAGGGTCTGGGCAGCGCCGTCGTGCTCCCCGGAGTGGAGGCGGC
CGAGCGCGCCGGGGTGCCCGCCTTCCTGGAGACCTCCGCGCCCCGCAACCTCCCCTTCTACGAGCGGCTC
GGCTTCACCGTCACCGCCGACGTCGAGGTGCCCGAAGGACCGCGCACCTGGTGCATGACCCGCAAGCCCG
GTGCCTGACCGCGTCTGGAACAATCAACCTCTGGATTACAAAATTTGTGAAAGATTGACTGGTATTCTTA
ACTATGTTGCTCCTTTTACGCTATGTGGATACGCTGCTTTAATGCCTTTGTATCATGCTATTGCTTCCCG
TATGGCTTTCATTTTCTCCTCCTTGTATAAATCCTGGTTGCTGTCTCTTTATGAGGAGTTGTGGCCCGTT
GTCAGGCAACGTGGCGTGGTGTGCACTGTGTTTGCTGACGCAACCCCCACTGGTTGGGGCATTGCCACCA
CCTGTCAGCTCCTTTCCGGGACTTTCGCTTTCCCCCTCCCTATTGCCACGGCGGAACTCATCGCCGCCTG
CCTTGCCCGCTGCTGGACAGGGGCTCGGCTGTTGGGCACTGACAATTCCGTGGTGTTGTCGGGGAAGCTG
ACGTCCTTTCCATGGCTGCTCGCCTGTGTTGCCACCTGGATTCTGCGCGGGACGTCCTTCTGCTACGTCC
CTTCGGCCCTCAATCCAGCGGACCTTCCTTCCCGCGGCCTGCTGCCGGCTCTGCGGCCTCTTCCGCGTCT
TCGCCTTCGCCCTCAGACGAGTCGGATCTCCCTTTGGGCCGCCTCCCCGCCTGGAATTAATTCTGCAGTC
GAGACCTAGAAAAACATGGAGCAATCACAAGTAGCAATACAGCAGCTACCAATGCTGATTGTGCCTGGCT
AGAAGCACAAGAGGAGGAGGAGGTGGGTTTTCCAGTCACACCTCAGGTACCTTTAAGACCAATGACTTAC
AAGGCAGCTGTAGATCTTAGCCACTTTTTAAAAGAAAAGAGGGGACTGGAAGGGCTAATTCACTCCCAAC
GAAGACAAGATATCCTTGATCTGTGGATCTACCACACACAAGGCTACTTCCCTGATTAGCAGAACTACAC
ACCAGGGCCAGGGGTCAGATATCCACTGACCTTTGGATGGTGCTACAAGCTAGTACCAGTTGAGCCAGAT
AAGGTAGAAGAGGCCAATAAAGGAGAGAACACCAGCTTGTTACACCCTGTGAGCCTGCATGGGATGGATG
ACCCGGAGAGAGAAGTGTTAGAGTGGAGGTTTGACAGCCGCCTAGCATTTCATCACGTGGCCCGAGAGCT
GCATCCGGAGTACTTCAAGAACTGCTGATATCGAGCTTGCTACAAGGGACTTTCCGCTGGGGACTTTCCA
GGGAGGCGTGGCCTGGGCGGGACTGGGGAGTGGCGAGCCCTCAGATCCTGCATATAAGCAGCTGCTTTTT
GCCTGTACTGGGTCTCTCTGGTTAGACCAGATCTGAGCCTGGGAGCTCTCTGGCTAACTAGGGAACCCAC
TGCTTAAGCCTCAATAAAGCTTGCCTTGAGTGCTTCAAGTAGTGTGTGCCCGTCTGTTGTGTGACTCTGG
TAACTAGAGATCCCTCAGACCCTTTTAGTCAGTGTGGAAAATCTCTAGCAGTAGTAGTTCATGTCATCTT
ATTATTCAGTATTTATAACTTGCAAAGAAATGAATATCAGAGAGTGAGAGGCCTTGACATTGCTAGCGTT
TTACCGTCGACCTCTAGCTAGAGCTTGGCGTAATCATGGTCATAGCTGTTTCCTGTGTGAAATTGTTATC
CGCTCACAATTCCACACAACATACGAGCCGGAAGCATAAAGTGTAAAGCCTGGGGTGCCTAATGAGTGAG
CTAACTCACATTAATTGCGTTGCGCTCACTGCCCGCTTTCCAGTCGGGAAACCTGTCGTGCCAGCTGCAT
TAATGAATCGGCCAACGCGCGGGGAGAGGCGGTTTGCGTATTGGGCGCTCTTCCGCTTCCTCGCTCACTG
ACTCGCTGCGCTCGGTCGTTCGGCTGCGGCGAGCGGTATCAGCTCACTCAAAGGCGGTAATACGGTTATC
CACAGAATCAGGGGATAACGCAGGAAAGAACATGTGAGCAAAAGGCCAGCAAAAGGCCAGGAACCGTAAA
AAGGCCGCGTTGCTGGCGTTTTTCCATAGGCTCCGCCCCCCTGACGAGCATCACAAAAATCGACGCTCAA
GTCAGAGGTGGCGAAACCCGACAGGACTATAAAGATACCAGGCGTTTCCCCCTGGAAGCTCCCTCGTGCG
CTCTCCTGTTCCGACCCTGCCGCTTACCGGATACCTGTCCGCCTTTCTCCCTTCGGGAAGCGTGGCGCTT
TCTCATAGCTCACGCTGTAGGTATCTCAGTTCGGTGTAGGTCGTTCGCTCCAAGCTGGGCTGTGTGCACG
AACCCCCCGTTCAGCCCGACCGCTGCGCCTTATCCGGTAACTATCGTCTTGAGTCCAACCCGGTAAGACA
CGACTTATCGCCACTGGCAGCAGCCACTGGTAACAGGATTAGCAGAGCGAGGTATGTAGGCGGTGCTACA
GAGTTCTTGAAGTGGTGGCCTAACTACGGCTACACTAGAAGAACAGTATTTGGTATCTGCGCTCTGCTGA
AGCCAGTTACCTTCGGAAAAAGAGTTGGTAGCTCTTGATCCGGCAAACAAACCACCGCTGGTAGCGGTGG
TTTTTTTGTTTGCAAGCAGCAGATTACGCGCAGAAAAAAAGGATCTCAAGAAGATCCTTTGATCTTTTCT
ACGGGGTCTGACGCTCAGTGGAACGAAAACTCACGTTAAGGGATTTTGGTCATGAGATTATCAAAAAGGA
TCTTCACCTAGATCCTTTTAAATTAAAAATGAAGTTTTAAATCAATCTAAAGTATATATGAGTAAACTTG
GTCTGACAGTTACCAATGCTTAATCAGTGAGGCACCTATCTCAGCGATCTGTCTATTTCGTTCATCCATA
GTTGCCTGACTCCCCGTCGTGTAGATAACTACGATACGGGAGGGCTTACCATCTGGCCCCAGTGCTGCAA
TGATACCGCGAGACCCACGCTCACCGGCTCCAGATTTATCAGCAATAAACCAGCCAGCCGGAAGGGCCGA
GCGCAGAAGTGGTCCTGCAACTTTATCCGCCTCCATCCAGTCTATTAATTGTTGCCGGGAAGCTAGAGTA
AGTAGTTCGCCAGTTAATAGTTTGCGCAACGTTGTTGCCATTGCTACAGGCATCGTGGTGTCACGCTCGT
CGTTTGGTATGGCTTCATTCAGCTCCGGTTCCCAACGATCAAGGCGAGTTACATGATCCCCCATGTTGTG
CAAAAAAGCGGTTAGCTCCTTCGGTCCTCCGATCGTTGTCAGAAGTAAGTTGGCCGCAGTGTTATCACTC
ATGGTTATGGCAGCACTGCATAATTCTCTTACTGTCATGCCATCCGTAAGATGCTTTTCTGTGACTGGTG
AGTACTCAACCAAGTCATTCTGAGAATAGTGTATGCGGCGACCGAGTTGCTCTTGCCCGGCGTCAATACG
GGATAATACCGCGCCACATAGCAGAACTTTAAAAGTGCTCATCATTGGAAAACGTTCTTCGGGGCGAAAA
CTCTCAAGGATCTTACCGCTGTTGAGATCCAGTTCGATGTAACCCACTCGTGCACCCAACTGATCTTCAG
CATCTTTTACTTTCACCAGCGTTTCTGGGTGAGCAAAAACAGGAAGGCAAAATGCCGCAAAAAAGGGAAT
AAGGGCGACACGGAAATGTTGAATACTCATACTCTTCCTTTTTCAATATTATTGAAGCATTTATCAGGGT
TATTGTCTCATGAGCGGATACATATTTGAATGTATTTAGAAAAATAAACAAATAGGGGTTCCGCGCACAT
TTCCCCGAAAAGTGCCACCTGACGTCGACGGATCGGGAGATCAACTTGTTTATTGCAGCTTATAATGGTT
ACAAATAAAGCAATAGCATCACAAATTTCACAAATAAAGCATTTTTTTCACTGCATTCTAGTTGTGGTTT
GTCCAAACTCATCAATGTATCTTATCATGTCTGGATCAACTGGATAACTCAAGCTAACCAAAATCATCCC
AAACTTCCCACCCCATACCCTATTACCACTGCCAATTACCTGTGGTTTCATTTACTCTAAACCTGTGATT
CCTCTGAATTATTTTCATTTTAAAGAAATTGTATTTGTTAAATATGTACTACAAACTTAGTAGT
